>Addgene plasmid #221303 | pMSCV-FKBP-ASAP2 | addgene full sequence | sequence record 439108 | Addgene NGS Result
AGATCTGCCACCATGGACTACAAAGACGATGACGACAAGGGCGTCCAAGTGGAGACAATCTCTCCTGGGG
ATGGAAGGACATTCCCCAAGCGGGGTCAGACCTGCGTTGTTCATTATACCGGTATGTTGGAAGACGGTAA
AAAAGTCGATAGCTCACGGGATCGCAATAAGCCTTTCAAGTTCATGCTTGGGAAACAGGAAGTAATACGC
GGCTGGGAAGAGGGAGTAGCTCAAATGTCCGTCGGTCAACGCGCCAAATTGACAATTTCTCCTGACTACG
CTTATGGTGCAACCGGACACCCCGGCATAATTCCCCCACACGCAACACTTGTATTTGATGTAGAATTGCT
CAAGCTGGAAACAAGAGGAGTCCAGGTTGAAACCATATCTCCTGGGGACGGAAGAACCTTCCCTAAGCGG
GGACAAACTTGCGTTGTCCATTACACAGGCATGCTTGAAGATGGTAAGAAAGTCGACTCATCACGAGACA
GAAATAAGCCATTCAAATTTATGCTCGGTAAACAGGAAGTCATAAGAGGCTGGGAAGAAGGAGTGGCCCA
AATGTCTGTAGGACAACGAGCCAAACTCACAATATCTCCCGATTATGCTTATGGTGCCACTGGCCACCCC
GGCATTATACCACCTCATGCCACTCTTGTTTTTGACGTAGAGCTGTTGAAGTTGGAGACCCGGGGCGTGC
AGGTTGAGACTATAAGTCCTGGAGATGGAAGGACTTTTCCTAAAAGAGGTCAGACATGCGTAGTACACTA
TACAGGGATGTTGGAGGACGGCAAAAAAGTCGACAGCTCCCGAGACCGGAATAAGCCTTTTAAGTTCATG
TTGGGGAAACAGGAAGTAATCCGCGGGTGGGAAGAGGGAGTCGCTCAGATGTCTGTGGGACAGCGCGCTA
AGCTGACCATTTCCCCCGATTATGCCTACGGCGCTACCGGTCACCCCGGGATTATTCCACCTCACGCTAC
TTTGGTGTTCGATGTCGAACTTCTGAAACTGGAGACTCGGGGAGTACAGGTTGAAACAATCAGCCCAGGA
GACGGAAGAACCTTTCCAAAAAGGGGTCAAACATGTGTGGTACACTACACAGGAATGTTGGAAGACGGAA
AAAAGGTGGACAGCTCTCGAGACCGCAATAAACCTTTCAAGTTTATGCTGGGCAAACAGGAGGTGATACG
CGGATGGGAGGAAGGCGTAGCCCAGATGTCCGTGGGTCAGCGGGCAAAACTTACAATTTCACCCGATTAC
GCATATGGCGCAACAGGACATCCAGGTATTATACCACCACATGCCACCCTTGTTTTCGACGTAGAGCTTT
TGAAACTCGAAGGGGCTGGAGCAGGCGCTACCGACTTGCACACCATAAAACAAGCCCAAGACGAGGAGCG
GAGGCAACTTATACAGCTTAGGGATATACTCAAAAGCGCCCTGCAAGTCGAACAGAAAGAGAGCAGGCGC
GACAGCCAGCTTCGCCAAAGCACAGCCTACTCTTTGCATCAACCCCAAGGAAATAAGGAGCACGGAACCG
AACGGAACGGGAATCTGTATAAAAAGTCAGATGGGATACGAAAGGTTTGGCAAAAACGGAAGTGTAGTGT
AAAAAACGGATTCCTCACTATAAGTCATGGCACTGCCAACAGGCCTCCCGCTAAGCTGAATCTTCTCACT
TGCCAGGTCAAGACTAACCCAGAGGAGAAAAAATGCTTCGATCTCATTAGTCATGACCGCACATACCATT
TCCAAGCTGAGGATGAACAAGAATGTCAGATTTGGATGAGCGTTCTGCAGAATAGCAAAGAGGAAGCCTT
GAATAACGCTTTCAAAGGGGATGACAATACAGGAGAGAACAATATAGTGCAAGAATTGACTAAAGAAATT
ATTAGCGAAGTACAACGCATGACCGGAAATGATGTATGTTGCTGATAAGCGGCCGCGTTTAAACGTCGAC
GGTATCGATAAGCTTGATATCGAATTCCGCCCCCCCCCCTAACGTTACTGGCCGAAGCCGCTTGGAATAA
GGCCGGTGTGCGTTTGTCTATATGTTATTTTCCACCATATTGCCGTCTTTTGGCAATGTGAGGGCCCGGA
AACCTGGCCCTGTCTTCTTGACGAGCATTCCTAGGGGTCTTTCCCCTCTCGCCAAAGGAATGCAAGGTCT
GTTGAATGTCGTGAAGGAAGCAGTTCCTCTGGAAGCTTCTTGAAGACAAACAACGTCTGTAGCGACCCTT
TGCAGGCAGCGGAACCCCCCACCTGGCGACAGGTGCCTCTGCGGCCAAAAGCCACGTGTATAAGATACAC
CTGCAAAGGCGGCACAACCCCAGTGCCACGTTGTGAGTTGGATAGTTGTGGAAAGAGTCAAATGGCTCTC
CTCAAGCGTATTCAACAAGGGGCTGAAGGATGCCCAGAAGGTACCCCATTGTATGGGATCTGATCTGGGG
CCTCGGTGCACATGCTTTACATGTGTTTAGTCGAGGTTAAAAAAACGTCTAGGCCCCCCGAACCACGGGG
ACGTGGTTTTCCTTTGAAAAACACGATGATAATATGGCCACAACCATGGTGAGCAAGGGCGAGGAGCTGT
TCACCGGGGTGGTGCCCATCCTGGTCGAGCTGGACGGCGACGTAAACGGCCACAAGTTCAGCGTGTCTGG
CGAGGGCGAGGGCGATGCCACCTACGGCAAGCTGACCCTGAAGTTCATCTGCACCACCGGCAAGCTGCCC
GTGCCCTGGCCCACCCTCGTGACCACCCTGACCTACGGCGTGCAGTGCTTCAGCCGCTACCCCGACCACA
TGAAGCAGCACGACTTCTTCAAGTCCGCCATGCCCGAAGGCTACGTCCAGGAGCGCACCATCTTCTTCAA
GGACGACGGCAACTACAAGACCCGCGCCGAGGTGAAGTTCGAGGGCGACACCCTGGTGAACCGCATCGAG
CTGAAGGGCATCGACTTCAAGGAGGACGGCAACATCCTGGGGCACAAGCTGGAGTACAACTACAACAGCC
ACAACGTCTATATCATGGCCGACAAGCAGAAGAACGGCATCAAGGCGAACTTCAAGATCCGCCACAACAT
CGAGGACGGCAGCGTGCAGCTCGCCGACCACTACCAGCAGAACACCCCCATCGGCGACGGCCCCGTGCTG
CTGCCCGACAACCACTACCTGAGCACCCAGTCCGCCCTGAGCAAAGACCCCAACGAGAAGCGCGATCACA
TGGTCCTGCTGGAGTTCGTGACCGCCGCCGGGATCACTCTCGGCATGGACGAGCTGTACAAGTAATGAAT
TAATTAAGAATTCGATAAAATAAAAGATTTTATTTAGTCTCCAGAAAAAGGGGGGAATGAAAGACCCCAC
CTGTAGGTTTGGCAAGCTAGCTTAAGTAACGCCATTTTGCAAGGCATGGAAAATACATAACTGAGAATAG
AGAAGTTCAGATCAAGGTTAGGAACAGAGAGACAGCAGAATATGGGCCAAACAGGATATCTGTGGTAAGC
AGTTCCTGCCCCGGCTCAGGGCCAAGAACAGATGGTCCCCAGATGCGGTCCCGCCCTCAGCAGTTTCTAG
AGAACCATCAGATGTTTCCAGGGTGCCCCAAGGACCTGAAATGACCCTGTGCCTTATTTGAACTAACCAA
TCAGTTCGCTTCTCGCTTCTGTTCGCGCGCTTCTGCTCCCCGAGCTCAATAAAAGAGCCCACAACCCCTC
ACTCGGCGCGCCAGTCCTCCGATAGACTGCGTCGCCCGGGTACCCGTGTATCCAATAAACCCTCTTGCAG
TTGCATCCGACTTGTGGTCTCGCTGTTCCTTGGGAGGGTCTCCTCTGAGTGATTGACTACCCGTCAGCGG
GGGTCTTTCATGGGTAACAGTTTCTTGAAGTTGGAGAACAACATTCTGAGGGTAGGAGTCGAATATTAAG
TAATCCTGACTCAATTAGCCACTGTTTTGAATCCACATACTCCAATACTCCTGAAATAGTTCATTATGGA
CAGCGCAGAAAGAGCTGGGGAGAATTGTGAAATTGTTATCCGCTCACAATTCCACACAACATACGAGCCG
GAAGCATAAAGTGTAAAGCCTGGGGTGCCTAATGAGTGAGCTAACTCACATTAATTGCGTTGCGCTCACT
GCCCGCTTTCCAGTCGGGAAACCTGTCGTGCCAGCTGCATTAATGAATCGGCCAACGCGCGGGGAGAGGC
GGTTTGCGTATTGGGCGCTCTTCCGCTTCCTCGCTCACTGACTCGCTGCGCTCGGTCGTTCGGCTGCGGC
GAGCGGTATCAGCTCACTCAAAGGCGGTAATACGGTTATCCACAGAATCAGGGGATAACGCAGGAAAGAA
CATGTGAGCAAAAGGCCAGCAAAAGGCCAGGAACCGTAAAAAGGCCGCGTTGCTGGCGTTTTTCCATAGG
CTCCGCCCCCCTGACGAGCATCACAAAAATCGACGCTCAAGTCAGAGGTGGCGAAACCCGACAGGACTAT
AAAGATACCAGGCGTTTCCCCCTGGAAGCTCCCTCGTGCGCTCTCCTGTTCCGACCCTGCCGCTTACCGG
ATACCTGTCCGCCTTTCTCCCTTCGGGAAGCGTGGCGCTTTCTCATAGCTCACGCTGTAGGTATCTCAGT
TCGGTGTAGGTCGTTCGCTCCAAGCTGGGCTGTGTGCACGAACCCCCCGTTCAGCCCGACCGCTGCGCCT
TATCCGGTAACTATCGTCTTGAGTCCAACCCGGTAAGACACGACTTATCGCCACTGGCAGCAGCCACTGG
TAACAGGATTAGCAGAGCGAGGTATGTAGGCGGTGCTACAGAGTTCTTGAAGTGGTGGCCTAACTACGGC
TACACTAGAAGAACAGTATTTGGTATCTGCGCTCTGCTGAAGCCAGTTACCTTCGGAAAAAGAGTTGGTA
GCTCTTGATCCGGCAAACAAACCACCGCTGGTAGCGGTGGTTTTTTTGTTTGCAAGCAGCAGATTACGCG
CAGAAAAAAAGGATCTCAAGAAGATCCTTTGATCTTTTCTACGGGGTCTGACGCTCAGTGGAACGAAAAC
TCACGTTAAGGGATTTTGGTCATGAGATTATCAAAAAGGATCTTCACCTAGATCCTTTTAAATTAAAAAT
GAAGTTTTAAATCAATCTAAAGTATATATGAGTAAACTTGGTCTGACAGTTACCAATGCTTAATCAGTGA
GGCACCTATCTCAGCGATCTGTCTATTTCGTTCATCCATAGTTGCCTGACTCCCCGTCGTGTAGATAACT
ACGATACGGGAGGGCTTACCATCTGGCCCCAGTGCTGCAATGATACCGCGAGACCCACGCTCACCGGCTC
CAGATTTATCAGCAATAAACCAGCCAGCCGGAAGGGCCGAGCGCAGAAGTGGTCCTGCAACTTTATCCGC
CTCCATCCAGTCTATTAATTGTTGCCGGGAAGCTAGAGTAAGTAGTTCGCCAGTTAATAGTTTGCGCAAC
GTTGTTGCCATTGCTACAGGCATCGTGGTGTCACGCTCGTCGTTTGGTATGGCTTCATTCAGCTCCGGTT
CCCAACGATCAAGGCGAGTTACATGATCCCCCATGTTGTGCAAAAAAGCGGTTAGCTCCTTCGGTCCTCC
GATCGTTGTCAGAAGTAAGTTGGCCGCAGTGTTATCACTCATGGTTATGGCAGCACTGCATAATTCTCTT
ACTGTCATGCCATCCGTAAGATGCTTTTCTGTGACTGGTGAGTACTCAACCAAGTCATTCTGAGAATAGT
GTATGCGGCGACCGAGTTGCTCTTGCCCGGCGTCAATACGGGATAATACCGCGCCACATAGCAGAACTTT
AAAAGTGCTCATCATTGGAAAACGTTCTTCGGGGCGAAAACTCTCAAGGATCTTACCGCTGTTGAGATCC
AGTTCGATGTAACCCACTCGTGCACCCAACTGATCTTCAGCATCTTTTACTTTCACCAGCGTTTCTGGGT
GAGCAAAAACAGGAAGGCAAAATGCCGCAAAAAAGGGAATAAGGGCGACACGGAAATGTTGAATACTCAT
ACTCTTCCTTTTTCAATATTATTGAAGCATTTATCAGGGTTATTGTCTCATGAGCGGATACATATTTGAA
TGTATTTAGAAAAATAAACAAATAGGGGTTCCGCGCACATTTCCCCGAAAAGTGCCACCTGACGTCTAAG
AAACCATTATTATCATGACATTAACCTATAAAAATAGGCGTATCACGAGGCCCTTTCGTCTCGCGCGTTT
CGGTGATGACGGTGAAAACCTCTGACACATGCAGCTCCCGGAGACGGTCACAGCTTGTCTGTAAGCGGAT
GCCGGGAGCAGACAAGCCCGTCAGGGCGCGTCAGCGGGTGTTGGCGGGTGTCGGGGCTGGCTTAACTATG
CGGCATCAGAGCAGATTGTACTGAGAGTGCACCATATGCGGTGTGAAATACCGCACAGATGCGTAAGGAG
AAAATACCGCATCAGGCGCCATTCGCCATTCAGGCTGCGCAACTGTTGGGAAGGGCGATCGGTGCGGGCC
TCTTCGCTATTACGCCAGCTGGCGAAAGGGGGATGTGCTGCAAGGCGATTAAGTTGGGTAACGCCAGGGT
TTTCCCAGTCACGACGTTGTAAAACGACGGCGCAAGGAATGGTGCATGCAAGGAGATGGCGCCCAACAGT
CCCCCGGCCACGGGGCCTGCCACCATACCCACGCCGAAACAAGCGCTCATGAGCCCGAAGTGGCGAGCCC
GATCTTCCCCATCGGTGATGTCGGCGATATAGGCGCCAGCAACCGCACCTGTGGCGCCGGTGATGCCGGC
CACGATGCGTCCGGCGTAGAGGCGATTAGTCCAATTTGTTAAAGACAGGATATCAGTGGTCCAGGCTCTA
GTTTTGACTCAACAATATCACCAGCTGAAGCCTATAGAGTACGAGCCATAGATAAAATAAAAGATTTTAT
TTAGTCTCCAGAAAAAGGGGGGAATGAAAGACCCCACCTGTAGGTTTGGCAAGCTAGCTTAAGTAACGCC
ATTTTGCAAGGCATGGAAAATACATAACTGAGAATAGAGAAGTTCAGATCAAGGTTAGGAACAGAGAGAC
AGCAGAATATGGGCCAAACAGGATATCTGTGGTAAGCAGTTCCTGCCCCGGCTCAGGGCCAAGAACAGAT
GGTCCCCAGATGCGGTCCCGCCCTCAGCAGTTTCTAGAGAACCATCAGATGTTTCCAGGGTGCCCCAAGG
ACCTGAAATGACCCTGTGCCTTATTTGAACTAACCAATCAGTTCGCTTCTCGCTTCTGTTCGCGCGCTTC
TGCTCCCCGAGCTCAATAAAAGAGCCCACAACCCCTCACTCGGCGCGCCAGTCCTCCGATAGACTGCGTC
GCCCGGGTACCCGTATTCCCAATAAAGCCTCTTGCTGTTTGCATCCGAATCGTGGACTCGCTGATCCTTG
GGAGGGTCTCCTCAGATTGATTGACTGCCCACCTCGGGGGTCTTTCATTTGGAGGTTCCACCGAGATTTG
GAGACCCCTGCCCAGGGACCACCGACCCCCCCGCCGGGAGGTAAGCTGGCCAGCGGTCGTTTCGTGTCTG
TCTCTGTCTTTGTGCGTGTTTGTGCCGGCATCTAATGTTTGCGCCTGCGTCTGTACTAGTTAGCTAACTA
GCTCTGTATCTGGCGGACCCGTGGTGGAACTGACGAGTTCTGAACACCCGGCCGCAACCCTGGGAGACGT
CCCAGGGACTTTGGGGGCCGTTTTTGTGGCCCGACCTGAGGAAGGGAGTCGATGTGGAATCCGACCCCGT
CAGGATATGTGGTTCTGGTAGGAGACGAGAACCTAAAACAGTTCCCGCCTCCGTCTGAATTTTTGCTTTC
GGTTTGGAACCGAAGCCGCGCGTCTTGTCTGCTGCAGCGCTGCAGCATCGTTCTGTGTTGTCTCTGTCTG
ACTGTGTTTCTGTATTTGTCTGAAAATTAGGGCCAGACTGTTACCACTCCCTTAAGTTTGACCTTAGGTC
ACTGGAAAGATGTCGAGCGGATCGCTCACAACCAGTCGGTAGATGTCAAGAAGAGACGTTGGGTTACCTT
CTGCTCTGCAGAATGGCCAACCTTTAACGTCGGATGGCCGCGAGACGGCACCTTTAACCGAGACCTCATC
ACCCAGGTTAAGATCAAGGTCTTTTCACCTGGCCCGCATGGACACCCAGACCAGGTCCCCTACATCGTGA
CCTGGGAAGCCTTGGCTTTTGACCCCCCTCCCTGGGTCAAGCCCTTTGTACACCCTAAGCCTCCGCCTCC
TCTTCCTCCATCCGCCCCGTCTCTCCCCCTTGAACCTCCTCGTTCGACCCCGCCTCGATCCTCCCTTTAT
CCAGCCCTCACTCCTTCTCTAGGCGCCGGAATT
Features (pLannotate 1.2.2; 23 found; start..end, strand, type, name):
     15..35      +  CDS            3xFLAG (fragment): three tandem FLAG® epitope tags
    742..1026    +  CDS            FPR2 (fragment): FKBP2_CRYNB - Protein inferred from homology: Swiss-Prot protein existence level 3. PPIases accelerate the folding of proteins. It catalyzes the cis-trans isomerization of proline imidic peptide bonds in oligopeptides (By similarity). From Cryptococcus neoformans var. neoformans serotype D (strain B-3501A) (Filobasidiella neoformans).
   1021..1341    +  CDS            FKBP1A: FKB1A_HUMAN - Also known as FKBP1, FKBP12. Experimental evidence at protein level: Swiss-Prot protein existence level 1. Keeps in an inactive conformation TGFBR1, the TGF-beta type I serine/threonine kinase receptor, preventing TGF-beta receptor activation in absence of ligand. Recruits SMAD7 to ACVR1B which prevents the association of SMAD2 and SMAD3 with the activin receptor complex, thereby blocking the activin signal. May modulate the RYR1 calcium channel activity. PPIases accelerate the folding of proteins. It catalyzes the cis-trans isomerization of proline imidic peptide bonds in oligop
   1357..1932    +  CDS            Asap2 (fragment): ASAP2_MOUSE - Also known as Ddef2, Gm1523, Gm592. Experimental evidence at protein level: Swiss-Prot protein existence level 1. Activates the small GTPases ARF1, ARF5 and ARF6. Regulates the formation of post-Golgi vesicles and modulates constitutive secretion. Modulates phagocytosis mediated by Fc gamma receptor and ARF6. Modulates PXN recruitment to focal contacts and cell migration (By similarity). From Mus musculus (Mouse).
   1955..1988    -  misc_feature   MCS (fragment): pBluescript multiple cloning site
   2090..2552    +  misc_feature   IRES: internal ribosome entry site (IRES) of the encephalomyocarditis virus (EMCV)
   2566..3285    +  CDS            EGFP: the original enhanced GFP (Yang et al., 1996) mammalian codon-optimized
   3347..3861    +  LTR            3' LTR: 3' long terminal repeat from murine embryonic stem cell virus
   4023..4039    -  protein_bind   lac operator: The lac repressor binds to the lac operator to inhibit transcription in E. coli. This inhibition can be relieved by adding lactose or isopropyl-β-D-thiogalactopyranoside (IPTG). lac repressor encoded by lacI
   4047..4077    -  promoter       lac promoter: promoter for the E. coli lac operon
   4092..4113    -  protein_bind   CAP binding site: CAP binding activates transcription in the presence of cAMP. E. coli catabolite activator protein
   4126..4218    -  CDS            lacI (fragment): lac repressor; lacI; The lac repressor binds to the lac operator to inhibit transcription in E. coli. This inhibition can be relieved by adding lactose or isopropyl-β-D-thiogalactopyranoside (IPTG).
   4401..4989    -  rep_origin     ori: high-copy-number ColE1/pMB1/pBR322/pUC origin of replication
   5160..6020    -  CDS            AmpR: β-lactamase; bla; confers resistance to ampicillin, carbenicillin, and related antibiotics
   6021..6125    -  promoter       AmpR promoter: bla
   6220..6255    +  CDS            rop (fragment): Rop protein, which maintains plasmids at low copy number; rop
   6357..6456    +  misc_feature   bom (fragment): basis of mobility region from pBR322
   6462..6611    -  CDS            lacZα (fragment): LacZα fragment of β-galactosidase; lacZ fragment
   6611..6812    -  CDS            TcR (fragment): tetracycline efflux protein; tet; confers resistance to tetracycline
   6813..6911    +  CDS            env (fragment): murine leukemia virus gPr80 envelope polyprotein precursor; env; proteolytically cleaved into gp70SU and p15TM subunits
   6953..7469    +  LTR            5' LTR: 5' long terminal repeat from murine embryonic stem cell virus
   7533..7874    +  misc_feature   MESV Ψ: packaging signal of murine embryonic stem cell virus
   7941..8357    +  CDS            gag (truncated): truncated Moloney murine leukemia virus (MMLV) gag gene lacking the start codon
