[The description below was written by a language model from this plasmid's Addgene catalogue record and pLannotate feature annotations shown in this document.]
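Description:
pMSCV-FKBP-ASAP2 is a gammaretroviral expression vector built on the pMSCV-IRES-GFP backbone and intended for stable gene delivery into mammalian cells by retroviral transduction. The plasmid of about 8.4 kb is propagated in E. coli through a high-copy ColE1/pUC-type origin and selected with ampicillin via the β-lactamase gene. Short annotated fragments of lacI, lacZα, rop, bom and TcR are remnants of earlier cloning vectors rather than functional elements. The viral portion consists of murine embryonic stem cell virus 5′ and 3′ LTRs, the MESV Ψ packaging signal and a truncated gag region lacking its start codon. Together these allow the transcript to be packaged into virions when gag, pol and env are supplied in trans by a packaging system. No separate internal promoter is annotated, so the 5′ LTR is presumably what drives expression in transduced cells.

The insert, cloned between BglII and NotI, encodes a pLxIS-containing portion of mouse ASAP2, an Arf GTPase-activating protein. It is annotated as a fragment of roughly 575 nt rather than the full coding sequence. At its N terminus it carries a FLAG epitope and, according to the catalogue, four tandem FKBP domains; the automated annotation labels only two FKBP-like segments, with an unannotated stretch upstream that probably holds the other repeats. Tandem FKBP modules are generally used to induce oligomerization of a fused protein with a bivalent dimerizer ligand, although the record does not state this use. Downstream, an EMCV IRES directs translation of EGFP from the same transcript, marking transduced cells for identification or sorting. The associated publication concerns pLxIS domains as regulators of interferon responses and metabolism.
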