Addgene plasmid #221303: pMSCV-FKBP-ASAP2
Purpose: Expression of ASAP2 (pLxIS) in mammalian cells by retroviral transduction
Depositing lab: Jonathan Kagan. Depositing organization: Boston Children's Hospital. Publication: pLxIS-containing domains are biochemically flexible regulators of interferons and metabolism. Landau LM, Chaudhary N, Tien YC, Rogozinska M, Joshi S, Yao C, Crowley J, Hullahalli K, Campbell IW, Waldor MK, Haigis M, Kagan JC. Mol Cell. 2024 Jul 11;84(13):2436-2454.e10. doi: 10.1016/j.molcel.2024.05.030. Epub 2024 Jun 25. PubMed 38925114.
Backbone
  Vector backbone: pMSCV-IRES-GFP
  Vector type: Retroviral
Growth in bacteria
  Bacterial resistance: Ampicillin, 100 μg/mL
  Growth temperature: 37°C
  Growth strain: NEB Stable
  Copy number: High Copy
Gene/Insert
  Gene/Insert name: ASAP2 (pLxIS)
  Species: M. musculus (mouse)
  Entrez Gene: Asap2 (a.k.a. Ddef2, Gm592, Gm1523, MGC90837)
  Tag / fusion protein: FLAG-4xFKBP (N terminal on insert)
  Cloning method: Restriction Enzyme; 5′ cloning site BglII (not destroyed); 3′ cloning site NotI (not destroyed)
Terms and licenses: Academic/Nonprofit Terms; Industry Terms: Not Available to Industry
How to cite: pMSCV-FKBP-ASAP2 was a gift from Jonathan Kagan (Addgene plasmid # 221303 ; http://n2t.net/addgene:221303 ; RRID:Addgene_221303)
